>Addgene plasmid #90138 | pT2-cryR;snx5CE1-basEgfp | addgene full sequence | sequence record 178706 | Addgene NGS Result
TGGCGACCGGTAATGTCAGACCTGGTAACTCCTTACTGTAACTTATTGCACCTGATGAACAAAAGATGTG
AACTGAACGCAAGTAGGAGGCTAATAGAGGCTAGTACAGTACAAAGATCCCCAAATGATGTGTGCCGGCC
TTAGTGGAGGCAGACCCCTGGTTATATACCTGTGCTGCAGAAAGAGGGGCTTACAAATGGATCTCTCTGG
AATGGCATTATCTCATGGTGGGAACAGTGTTGTCAGCAGAATCAGCGGGGTGGACTCTGACCTGAGAATG
ACAGTCTAGCACTGAATGGCTCAGACAATACTCTTGTGGCCAACTATCACCGGAAAATAAGTGCCTGCCA
AAACAAACCAGACCAGATGAAGCTACATGGCTGTAGAACGTCAGTATTTAATGTGTTGTGGCCACTTGGT
TCACCAGATTTAAGAGCTAATTTTTTTAAATATCACAGATAATCAATCGCTTTTTTTTTTCTTGACTGAA
AAGCTTAGACTGGAAAATTCTTTGAAAAAGTTTGCACTACAGAAAATAAATACATAACATCCTGCACTGA
ATGCACACTATTAATAGAAAAGAGAGCATTATTGTAGGAAATGTATTGTATATGTACATTCTGTGCATTT
CACAATTTTCTCGAGCAGGAAACAGCTATGACCATGATTACGCCAAGCTATCAACTTTGTATAGAAAAGT
TGTATTCCTGGAATATGACCAGGATGTGAGTATTCTGCTTTGTCCAAGCCAGGCCTATTCTTCTCAGACC
AGGAAACAGAGAGACAGTGAGAGGGACTGTTGGCATTGCTTATTTCCTGCGAAGCTGCAATGTTGGCAGT
TTAAATACAAATGGGGAGAGGTTGGAGGATGACTGCAGAAGATAAAGAGGGAGGGCATATTTTACTCAGA
GAACCACTTCCTGCTTAGTTCAGCGTAAAAAAAAAAAGATTCATGACTGGACTATTGCTTAAAAAAACTT
TAAAACTAAGCCTTAATCTGTAAGTCTTGTATTATTCAGATAAGTGTCTGTTATGCTGATAACAAAGACA
AGTGACCTTTTTGGATCTGAGCCAGTGGTGATAAAGAGCACACACTATACTTCTGCATTCTGATTGGTTC
ATATTGTGCGTGACTCTGTAATCCTCTTCTCATTTGGGCTTTAGCTCAGCGTGAGGCGGAAAAATGCCAA
GGAAATGTTTGGTGGTTTCTTTAAGAACATGGTGAAGACCGCTGATGAGGTCCTCATCTCAGGGGTCAAG
GTTAGTGCATCATGCAGCTCTCTTTGGGGTGTTTTTAAAATCCAAGTTTGTACAAAAAAGCAGGCTAGAC
TCTAGAGGGTATATAATGGATCTCGCGTCTCAGCCTCACTTTGAGCTCCTCCACACGCTAGCGCTACCGG
TCGCCACCATGGTGAGCAAGGGCGAGGAGCTGTTCACCGGGGTGGTGCCCATCCTGGTCGAGCTGGACGG
CGACGTAAACGGCCACAAGTTCAGCGTGTCCGGCGAGGGCGAGGGCGATGCCACCTACGGCAAGCTGACC
CTGAAGTTCATCTGCACCACCGGCAAGCTGCCCGTGCCCTGGCCCACCCTCGTGACCACCCTGACCTACG
GCGTGCAGTGCTTCAGCCGCTACCCCGACCACATGAAGCAGCACGACTTCTTCAAGTCCGCCATGCCCGA
AGGCTACGTCCAGGAGCGCACCATCTTCTTCAAGGACGACGGCAACTACAAGACCCGCGCCGAGGTGAAG
TTCGAGGGCGACACCCTGGTGAACCGCATCGAGCTGAAGGGCATCGACTTCAAGGAGGACGGCAACATCC
TGGGGCACAAGCTGGAGTACAACTACAACAGCCACAACGTCTATATCATGGCCGACAAGCAGAAGAACGG
CATCAAGGTGAACTTCAAGATCCGCCACAACATCGAGGACGGCAGCGTGCAGCTCGCCGACCACTACCAG
CAGAACACCCCCATCGGCGACGGCCCCGTGCTGCTGCCCGACAACCACTACCTGAGCACCCAGTCCGCCC
TGAGCAAAGACCCCAACGAGAAGCGCGATCACATGGTCCTGCTGGAGTTCGTGACCGCCGCCGGGATCAC
TCTCGGCATGGACGAGCTGTACAAGTCCGGACTCAGATCTCGAGCTCAAGCTTCGAATTCTGCAGTCGAC
GGTACCGCGGGCCCGGGATCCACCGGATCTAGATAACTGATCATAATCAGCCATACCACATTTGTAGAGG
TTTTACTTGCTTTAAAAAACCTCCCACACCTCCCCCTGAACCTGAAACATAAAATGAATGCAATTGTTGT
TGTTAACTTGTTTATTGCAGCTTATAATGGTTACAAATAAAGCAATAGCATCACAAATTTCACAAATAAA
GCATTTTTTTCACTGCATTCTAGTTGTGGTTTGTCCAAACTCATCAATGTATCTTAACGCGTACCCAGCT
TTCTTGTACAAAGTGGGGCGCGCCTACGTAACTAGTCTCGAGCAACTTTATTATACATAGTTGATAATTC
ACTGGCCGTCGTTTTACGGTACCATCGATGATGATCCAGACATGATAAGATACATTGATGAGTTTGGACA
AACCACAACTAGAATGCAGTGAAAAAAATGCTTTATTTGTGAAATTTGTGATGCTATTGCTTTATTTGTA
ACCATTATAAGCTGCAATAAACAAGTTAACAACAACAATTGCATTCATTTTATGTTTCAGGTTCAGGGGG
AGGTGTGGGAGGTTTTTTAAAGCAAGTAAAACCTCTACAAATGTGGTATGGCTGATTATGATCCTCTAGA
TCAGATCTGCGAAGATACGGCCACGGGTGCTCTTGATCCTGTGGCTGATTTTGGACTGTGCTGCTCGCAG
CTGCTGATGAATCACATACTTCCTCCATTTTCTTCCACTGATTGACTGTTATAATTTCCCTAATTTCCAG
GTCAAGGTGCTGTGCATTGTGGTAATAGATGTGACATGACGTCACTTCCAAAGGACCAATGAACATGTCT
GACCAATTTCATATAATGTGAAAACGATTTTCATAGGCAGAATAAATAACATTTAAATTAAACTGGGCAT
CAGCGCAATTCAATTGGTTTGGTAATAGCAAGGGAAAATAGAATGAAGTGATCTCCAAAAAATAAGTACT
TTTTGACTGTAAATAAAATTGTAAGGAGTAAAAAGTACTTTTTTTTCTAAAAAAATGTAATTAAGTAAAA
GTAAAAGTATTGATTTTTAATTGTACTCAAGTAAAGTAAAAATCCCCAAAAATAATACTTAAGTACAGTA
ATCAAGTAAAATTACTCAAGTACTTTACACCTCTGGTTCTTGACCCCCTACCTTCAGCAAGCCCAGCAGA
TCCACTAGTTCTAGAGCGGCCGCCACCGCGGTGGAGCTCCAGCTTTTGTTCCCTTTAGTGAGGGTTAATT
GCGCGCTTGGCGTAATCATGGTCATAGCTGTTTCCTGTGTGAAATTGTTATCCGCTCACAATTCCACACA
ACATACGAGCCGGAAGCATAAAGTGTAAAGCCTGGGGTGCCTAATGAGTGAGCTAACTCACATTAATTGC
GTTGCGCTCACTGCCCGCTTTCCAGTCGGGAAACCTGTCGTGCCAGCTGCATTAATGAATCGGCCAACGC
GCGGGGAGAGGCGGTTTGCGTATTGGGCGCTCTTCCGCTTCCTCGCTCACTGACTCGCTGCGCTCGGTCG
TTCGGCTGCGGCGAGCGGTATCAGCTCACTCAAAGGCGGTAATACGGTTATCCACAGAATCAGGGGATAA
CGCAGGAAAGAACATGTGAGCAAAAGGCCAGCAAAAGGCCAGGAACCGTAAAAAGGCCGCGTTGCTGGCG
TTTTTCCATAGGCTCCGCCCCCCTGACGAGCATCACAAAAATCGACGCTCAAGTCAGAGGTGGCGAAACC
CGACAGGACTATAAAGATACCAGGCGTTTCCCCCTGGAAGCTCCCTCGTGCGCTCTCCTGTTCCGACCCT
GCCGCTTACCGGATACCTGTCCGCCTTTCTCCCTTCGGGAAGCGTGGCGCTTTCTCATAGCTCACGCTGT
AGGTATCTCAGTTCGGTGTAGGTCGTTCGCTCCAAGCTGGGCTGTGTGCACGAACCCCCCGTTCAGCCCG
ACCGCTGCGCCTTATCCGGTAACTATCGTCTTGAGTCCAACCCGGTAAGACACGACTTATCGCCACTGGC
AGCAGCCACTGGTAACAGGATTAGCAGAGCGAGGTATGTAGGCGGTGCTACAGAGTTCTTGAAGTGGTGG
CCTAACTACGGCTACACTAGAAGAACAGTATTTGGTATCTGCGCTCTGCTGAAGCCAGTTACCTTCGGAA
AAAGAGTTGGTAGCTCTTGATCCGGCAAACAAACCACCGCTGGTAGCGGTGGTTTTTTTGTTTGCAAGCA
GCAGATTACGCGCAGAAAAAAAGGATCTCAAGAAGATCCTTTGATCTTTTCTACGGGGTCTGACGCTCAG
TGGAACGAAAACTCACGTTAAGGCATTTTGGTCATGAGATTATCAAAAAGGATCTTCACCTAGATCCTTT
TAAATTAAAAATGAAGTTTTAAATCAATCTAAAGTATATATGAGTAAACTTGGTCTGACAGTTACCAATG
CTTAATCAGTGAGGCACCTATCTCAGCGATCTGTCTATTTCGTTCATCCATAGTTGCCTGACTCCCCGTC
GTGTAGATAACTACGATACGGGAGGGCTTACCATCTGGCCCCAGTGCTGCAATGATACCGCGAGACCCAC
GCTCACCGGCTCCAGATTTATCAGCAATAAACCAGCCAGCCGGAAGGGCCGAGCGCAGAAGTGGTCCTGC
AACTTTATCCGCCTCCATCCAGTCTATTAATTGTTGCCGGGAAGCTAGAGTAAGTAGTTCGCCAGTTAAT
AGTTTGCGCAACGTTGTTGCCATTGCTACAGGCATCGTGGTGTCACGCTCGTCGTTTGGTATGGCTTCAT
TCAGCTCCGGTTCCCAACGATCAAGGCGAGTTACATGATCCCCCATGTTGTGCAAAAAAGCGGTTAGCTC
CTTCGGTCCTCCGATCGTTGTCAGAAGTAAGTTGGCCGCAGTGTTATCACTCATGGTTATGGCAGCACTG
CATAATTCTCTTACTGTCATGCCATCCGTAAGATGCTTTTCTGTGACTGGTGAGTACTCAACCAAGTCAT
TCTGAGAATAGTGTATGCGGCGACCGAGTTGCTCTTGCCCGGCGTCAATACGGGATAATACCGCGCCACA
TAGCAGAACTTTAAAAGTGCTCATCATTGGAAAACGTTCTTCGGGGCGAAAACTCTCAAGGATCTTACCG
CTGTTGAGATCCAGTTCGATGTAACCCACTCGTGCACCCAACTGATCTTCAGCATCTTTTACTTTCACCA
GCGTTTCTGGGTGAGCAAAAACAGGAAGGCAAAATGCCGCAAAAAAGGGAATAAGGGCGACACGGAAATG
TTGAATACTCATACTCTTCCTTTTTCAATATTATTGAAGCATTTATCAGGGTTATTGTCTCATGAGCGGA
TACATATTTGAATGTATTTAGAAAAATAAACAAATAGGGGTTCCGCGCACATTTCCCCGAAAAGTGCCAC
CTAAATTGTAAGCGTTAATATTTTGTTAAAATTCGCGTTAAATTTTTGTTAAATCAGCTCATTTTTTAAC
CAATAGGCCGAAATCGGCAAAATCCCTTATAAATCAAAAGAATAGACCGAGATAGGGT
[37 nt withheld, positions 5729-5765]
AAAGAACGTGGACTCCAACGTCAAAGG
[32 nt withheld, positions 5793-5824]
GCTGGCTAAGAACTCATCAGCCTCCCCGGTCCATCTACCCACGTACCAATGCACCAATTGGCCACAATGA
CGGCTACTACATGGTGCCATTCCTTCCTCTTTATAGGAATGGAGACTACCTCCTGTCCAACAATGCTCTT
GGATACGAGTACGCCTACCTGTTGGACCCAGGTCATTGCACAACACCAGAAATGCCCTCTGATCTGCAAA
AGACGTGAATATCTGTTCAGACACCCATATCCACTCTGTTCCACACAGGTCAGAGGTTTGTCCAGGAGTT
CTTGACAGAGGTGTAAAAAGTACTCAAAAATTTTACTCAAGTGAAAGTACAAGTACTTAGGGAAAATTTT
ACTCAATTAAAAGTAAAAGTATCTGGCTAGAATCTTACTTGAGTAAAAGTAAAAAAGTACTCCATTAAAA
TTGTACTTGAGTATTAAGGAAGTAAAAGTAAAAGCAAGAAAGAAAACTAGAGATTCTTGTTTAAGCTTTT
AATCTCAAAAAACATTAAATGAAATGCATACAAGGTTTTATCCTGCTTTAGAACTGTTTGTATTTAATTA
TCAAACTATAAGACAGACAATCTAATGCCAGTACACGCTACTCAAAGTTGTAAAACCTCAGATTTAACTT
CAGTAGAAGCTGATTCTCAAAATTGTTAGTGTCAAGCCTAGCTCTTTTGGGGCTGAAAAGCAATCCTGCA
GTGCTGAAAAGCCTCTCACAGGCAGCCGATGCGGGAAGAGGTGTATTAGTCTTGATAGAGAGGCTGCAAA
TAGCAGGAAACGTGAGCAGAGACTCCCTGGTGTCTGAAACACAGGCCCATTTACGCCTTAAGATACATTG
ATGAGTTTGGACAAACCACAACTAGAATGCAGTGAAAAAAATGCTTTATTTGTGAAATTTGTGATGCTAT
TGCTTTATTTGTAACCATTATAAGCTGCAATAAACAAGTTAACAACAACAATTGCATTCATTTTATGTTT
CAGGTTCAGGGGGAGGTGTGGGAGGTTTTTTAAAGCAAGTAAAACCTCTACAAATGTGGTATGGCTGATT
ATGATCTAGAGTCGCGGCCGCTTTACTTGTACAGCTCGTCCATGCCGCCGGTGGAGTGGTGGCCCTCGGC
GCGCTCGTACTGTTCCACGATGGTGTAGTCCTCGTTGTGGGAGGTGATGTCCAGCTTGATGTTGACGTTG
TAGGCGCCGGGCAGCTGCACGGGCTTCTTGGCCTTGTAGGTGGTCTTGACCTCGGCGTCGTAGTGGCCGC
CGTCCTTCAGCTTCAGCCTCTGCTTGATCTCGCCCTTCAGGGCGCCGTCCTCGGGGTACATCCGCTCGGA
GGAGGCCTCCCAGCCCATGGTCTTCTTCTGCATTACGGGGCCGTCGGAGGGGAAGTTGGTGCCGCGCAGC
TTCACCTTGTAGATGAACTCGCCGTCCTGCAGGGAGGAGTCCTGGGTCACGGTCACCACGCCGCCGTCCT
CGAAGTTCATCACGCGCTCCCACTTGAAGCCCTCGGGGAAGGACAGCTTCAAGTAGTCGGGGATGTCGGC
GGGGTGCTTCACGTAGGCCTTGGAGCCGTACATGAACTGAGGGGACAGGATGTCCCAGGCGAAGGGCAGG
GGGCCGCCCTTGGTCACCTTCAGCTTGGCGGTCTGGGTGCCCTCGTAGGGGCGGCCCTCGCCCTCGCCCT
CGATCTCGAACTCGTGGCCGTTCACGGAGCCCTCCATGTGCACCTTGAAGCGCATGAACTCCTTGATGAT
GGCCATGTTGTCATCCTCGCCCTTGCTCACCATGG
Features (pLannotate 1.2.2; 27 found; start..end, strand, type, name):
    682..702     +  protein_bind   attB4: mutant version of attB; core recombination site for the Gateway® BP reaction BP Clonase™
   1165..1260    +  CDS            Snx5 (fragment): SNX5_MOUSE - Experimental evidence at protein level: Swiss-Prot protein existence level 1. Involved in several stages of intracellular trafficking. Interacts with membranes containing phosphatidylinositol lipids. Acts in part as component of the retromer membrane-deforming SNX-BAR subcomplex. The SNX-BAR retromer mediates retrograde transport of cargo proteins from endosomes to the trans-Golgi network (TGN) and is involved in endosome-to-plasma membrane transport for cargo protein recycling. The SNX-BAR subcomplex functions to deform the donor membrane into a tubular profile called endosome-to
   1303..1323    +  protein_bind   attB1: mutant version of attB; core recombination site for the Gateway® BP reaction BP Clonase™
   1333..1350    +  promoter       minP (fragment): minimal TATA-box promoter with low basal activity
   1409..2125    +  CDS            EGFP: EGFP is a basic (constitutively fluorescent) green fluorescent protein published in 1996, derived from Aequorea victoria. It is reported to be a rapidly-maturing weak dimer with moderate acid sensitivity.
   2126..2191    +  misc_feature   MCS: multiple cloning site
   2208..2292    +  CDS            large T antigen (fragment): large T antigen from SV40 (simian virus 40)
   2315..2436    +  polyA_signal   SV40 poly(A) signal: SV40 polyadenylation signal
   2446..2466    -  protein_bind   attB2: mutant version of attB; core recombination site for the Gateway® BP reaction BP Clonase™
   2493..2513    -  protein_bind   attB3: mutant version of attB; core recombination site for the Gateway® BP reaction BP Clonase™
   2517..2537    +  CDS            lacZα (fragment): LacZα fragment of β-galactosidase; lacZ fragment
   2553..2687    -  polyA_signal   SV40 poly(A) signal: SV40 polyadenylation signal
   2710..2793    -  CDS            large T antigen (fragment): large T antigen from SV40 (simian virus 40)
   3359..3399    -  misc_feature   MCS (fragment): pBluescript multiple cloning site
   3412..3430    -  promoter       T3 promoter: promoter for bacteriophage T3 RNA polymerase
   3475..3491    -  protein_bind   lac operator: The lac repressor binds to the lac operator to inhibit transcription in E. coli. This inhibition can be relieved by adding lactose or isopropyl-β-D-thiogalactopyranoside (IPTG). lac repressor encoded by lacI
   3499..3529    -  promoter       lac promoter: promoter for the E. coli lac operon
   3544..3565    -  protein_bind   CAP binding site: CAP binding activates transcription in the presence of cAMP. E. coli catabolite activator protein
   3578..3670    -  CDS            lacI (fragment): lac repressor; lacI; The lac repressor binds to the lac operator to inhibit transcription in E. coli. This inhibition can be relieved by adding lactose or isopropyl-β-D-thiogalactopyranoside (IPTG).
   3853..4441    -  rep_origin     ori: high-copy-number ColE1/pMB1/pBR322/pUC origin of replication
   4612..5472    -  CDS            AmpR: β-lactamase; bla; confers resistance to ampicillin, carbenicillin, and related antibiotics
   5473..5577    -  promoter       AmpR promoter: bla
   5603..5824    -  rep_origin     M13 ori (fragment) (sequence partly withheld): M13 bacteriophage origin of replication; arrow indicates direction of (+) strand synthesis
   5824..6111    +  CDS            tyr (fragment) (sequence partly withheld): TYRO_ORYLA - Also known as tyro. Experimental evidence at transcript level: Swiss-Prot protein existence level 2. This is a copper-containing oxidase that functions in the formation of pigments such as melanins and other polyphenolic compounds. From Oryzias latipes (Japanese rice fish) (Japanese killifish).
   6653..6774    -  polyA_signal   SV40 poly(A) signal: SV40 polyadenylation signal
   6797..6880    -  CDS            large T antigen (fragment): large T antigen from SV40 (simian virus 40)
   6900..7607    -  CDS            mCherry: mCherry is a basic (constitutively fluorescent) red fluorescent protein published in 2004, derived from Discosoma sp.. It is reported to be a very rapidly-maturing monomer with low acid sensitivity.
