[The description below was written by a language model from this plasmid's Addgene catalogue record and pLannotate feature annotations shown in this document.]
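Description:
pT2-cryR;snx5CE1-basEgfp is a Tol2 transposon-based enhancer reporter plasmid for zebrafish, assembled by multisite Gateway cloning into the pDESTtol2pACrymCherry destination backbone. Although catalogued as a bacterial expression vector, bacteria serve only for propagation: the plasmid carries a high-copy ColE1/pUC-type origin and the β-lactamase gene for ampicillin selection, along with pBluescript-derived remnants (lac promoter/operator, T3 promoter, a partial M13 origin). A fragment annotated as medaka tyrosinase most likely reflects sequence flanking the original Tol2 element from medaka. The Tol2 arms themselves are not annotated in the feature table.

The payload sits between Gateway recombination scars. A zebrafish genomic segment from the snx5 locus, the candidate enhancer CE1, lies between attB4 and attB1. It includes a short stretch with similarity to Snx5 coding sequence, so the element appears to overlap or adjoin an exon. Downstream, between attB1 and attB2, a minimal TATA-box basal promoter with low intrinsic activity precedes the EGFP coding sequence and an SV40 polyadenylation signal. EGFP here is a transcriptional reporter rather than a true protein fusion, despite the catalogue's tag field: green fluorescence should appear only where the snx5 element activates the basal promoter.

A separate mCherry cassette with its own SV40 poly(A) signal comes from the backbone. The names "cryR" and "CrymCherry" suggest a crystallin-type lens promoter giving a red eye marker for identifying transgenic carriers, but that promoter is not annotated. The associated study concerned identifying developmentally active endothelial enhancers in zebrafish, so the construct is suited to testing this element's activity in vivo.
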