Addgene plasmid #90138: pT2-cryR;snx5CE1-basEgfp
Purpose: contains snx5 enhancer sequence and a basal promoter driving expression of eGFP
Depositing lab: Nathan Lawson. Depositing organization: University of Massachusetts, Worcester. Publication: Robust Identification of Developmentally Active Endothelial Enhancers in Zebrafish Using FANS-Assisted ATAC-Seq. Quillien A, Abdalla M, Yu J, Ou J, Zhu LJ, Lawson ND. Cell Rep. 2017 Jul 18;20(3):709-720. doi: 10.1016/j.celrep.2017.06.070. PubMed 28723572.
Backbone
  Vector backbone: pDESTtol2pACrymCherry
  Backbone manufacturer: Addgene
  Vector type: Bacterial Expression
Growth in bacteria
  Bacterial resistance: Ampicillin, 100 μg/mL
  Growth temperature: 37°C
  Growth strain: DH5alpha
  Copy number: High Copy
Gene/Insert
  Gene/Insert name: snx5E1basEgfp
  Species: D. rerio (zebrafish)
  Entrez Gene: snx5 (a.k.a. zgc:55769, id:ibd5091, wu:fa66c10, wu:fi28h04)
  Tag / fusion protein: EGFP (C terminal on insert)
  Cloning method: Gateway Cloning
Terms and licenses: Academic/Nonprofit Terms; Industry Terms: Not Available to Industry
How to cite: pT2-cryR;snx5CE1-basEgfp was a gift from Nathan Lawson (Addgene plasmid # 90138 ; http://n2t.net/addgene:90138 ; RRID:Addgene_90138)
